>Addgene plasmid #22086 | mFGF3 | addgene partial sequence | sequence record 27857 | 22086 with T3
GGTCGACGGTATCGATAAGCTTGATATCGAATTCCGGTAGCTTCGAGCTTAGAGTCCCTGGGCCGTTGGG
CCACAAGACTGGACGCCTGAGGACCGCTCTGCGGTGTGAGAAGCGACCTGCACGAACCCAACCCCGGGCT
CCCCACGCACCGCCCTCCGCAATTGCTCTGGATTAGGCGCCGCCTTTCATGAGCGTTTGTCAGCTAGACT
TCCCCGCAAGTTGTTTGCGCAGACATCAGTCATCCACAGTCCCATTGTGCACCCAGGATTGATCCACAGT
CGAGCCGGCCTGGCGCGCGGGCGTGTGCTCCCAGCGCCGCGCCTTCGTGAGACCCGCGCTGGCGCAACAG
CCGCTGCGGGCGGGCGCG
