[The description below was written by a language model from this plasmid's Addgene catalogue record.]
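Description:
mFGF3 is a bacterial cloning plasmid carrying a mouse Fgf3 cDNA (fibroblast growth factor 3, also known as Int-2) in the pBluescript backbone. The backbone is about 3 kb and the insert about 1.3 kb. pBluescript is a general-purpose, high-copy phagemid maintained in E. coli, and the plasmid is selected with ampicillin. It is a propagation and template vector rather than a eukaryotic expression construct. The record lists no mammalian promoter, tag, reporter or other regulatory element associated with the insert, and no feature table was provided.

The cDNA was inserted as an EcoRI fragment, with EcoRI sites retained at both ends, so the insert can be released intact with that single enzyme. Because the same site was used at both ends, cloning was not directional, and the record does not state the orientation of the insert relative to the flanking vector sequences. The depositor notes that this clone represents the cDNA with the longest 5' end, and that the poly(A) tail was lost because the fragment was cut with EcoRI. The 3' end of the transcript is therefore truncated.

T3 and T7 are listed as the 5' and 3' sequencing primers. This matches the usual pBluescript arrangement, in which T3 and T7 phage promoters flank the polylinker and allow in vitro transcription of either strand. Clones of this type are commonly used as templates for sense or antisense riboprobes, for example for in situ hybridization, or as a source of cDNA for subcloning. The record itself does not state an intended application.
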