Addgene plasmid #22086: mFGF3
Depositing lab: Gail Martin. Depositing organization: University of California, San Francisco (UCSF).
Backbone
  Vector backbone: pBluescript
  Backbone manufacturer: Stratagene
  Backbone size w/o insert (bp): 3000
  Vector type: Bacterial
Growth in bacteria
  Bacterial resistance: Ampicillin, 100 μg/mL
  Growth temperature: 37°C
  Growth strain: DH5alpha
  Copy number: High Copy
Gene/Insert
  Gene/Insert name: FGF3
  Species: M. musculus (mouse)
  Insert size (bp): 1300
  Entrez Gene: Fgf3 (a.k.a. Fgf-3, Fgf5c, Int-2, Int-P)
  Cloning method: Restriction Enzyme; 5′ cloning site EcoRI (not destroyed); 3′ cloning site EcoRI (not destroyed)
  Sequencing primers: 5′ T3; 3′ T7
Terms and licenses: Academic/Nonprofit Terms; Industry Terms: Not Available to Industry
Depositor comments: cDNA with longest 5' end; poly A tail lost because cut with EcoRI.
How to cite: mFGF3 was a gift from Gail Martin (Addgene plasmid # 22086 ; http://n2t.net/addgene:22086 ; RRID:Addgene_22086)
